Addgene plasmid #230653: AiP1430 - pAAV-AiE2141m-minBG-SYFP2-WPRE3-BGHpA
Purpose: AiE2141m is an enhancer sequence, designed to drive AAV-mediated transgene expression in specific populations of brain cells
Depositing lab: Allen Institute for Brain Science & Bosiljka Tasic. Depositing organization: Allen Institute. Publication: A suite of enhancer AAVs and transgenic mouse lines for genetic access to cortical cell types. Ben-Simon Y, Hooper M, Narayan S, Daigle TL, Dwivedi D, Way SW, Oster A, Stafford DA, Mich JK, Taormina MJ, Martinez RA, Opitz-Araya X, Roth JR, Alexander JR, Allen S, Amster A, Arbuckle J, Ayala A, Baker PM, Bakken TE, Barcelli T, Barta S, Bendrick J, Bertagnolli D, Bielstein C, Bishwakarma P, Bowlus J, Boyer G, Brouner K, Casian B, Casper T, Chakka AB, Chakrabarty R, Chance RK, Chavan S, Clark M, Colbert K, Collman F, Daniel S, Departee M, DiValentin P, Donadio N, Dotson N, Egdorf T, Fliss T, Gabitto M, Garcia J, Gary A, Gasperini M, Gloe J, Goldy J, Gore BB, Graybuck L, Greisman N, Haeseleer F, Halterman C, Haradon Z, Hastings SD, Helback O, Ho W, Hockemeyer D, Huang C, Huff S, Hunker A, Johansen N, Jones D, Juneau Z, Kalmbach B, Kannan M, Khem S, Kussick E, Kutsal R, Larsen R, Lee C, Lee AY, Leibly M, Lenz GH, Li S, Liang E, Lusk N, Madigan Z, Malloy J, Malone J, McCue R, Melchor J, Mollenkopf T, Moosman S, Morin E, Newman D, Ng L, Ngo K, Omstead V, Otto S, Oyama A, Pena N, Pham T, Phillips E, Pom CA, Potekhina L, Ransford S, Ray PL, Rette D, Reynoldson C, Rimorin C, Rocha D, Ruiz A, Sanchez REA, Sawyer L, Sedeno-Cortes A, Sevigny JP, Shapovalova N, Shepard N, Shulga L, Sigler AR, Siverts L, Soliman S, Somasundaram S, Staats B, Stewart K, Szelenyi E, Tieu M, Trader C, Tran A, van Velthoven CTJ, Walker M, Wang Y, Weed N, Wirthlin M, Wood T, Wynalda B, Yao Z, Zhou T, Ariza J, Dee N, Reding M, Ronellenfitch K, Mufti S, Sunkin SM, Smith KA, Esposito L, Waters J, Thyagarajan B, Yao S, Lein ES, Zeng H, Levi BP, Ngai J, Ting JT, Tasic B. Cell. 2025 May 16:S0092-8674(25)00513-6. doi: 10.1016/j.cell.2025.05.002. PubMed 40403729.
Backbone
  Vector backbone: pAAV2
  Vector type: AAV
Growth in bacteria
  Bacterial resistance: Ampicillin, 100 μg/mL
  Growth temperature: 37°C
  Growth strain: NEB Stable
  Copy number: High Copy
Gene/Insert
  Gene/Insert name: SYFP2
  Species: Synthetic
  Promoter: minBG
  Cloning method: Gibson Cloning
Terms and licenses: Academic/Nonprofit Terms; Industry Terms: Not Available to Industry
How to cite: AiP1430 - pAAV-AiE2141m-minBG-SYFP2-WPRE3-BGHpA was a gift from Allen Institute for Brain Science & Bosiljka Tasic (Addgene plasmid # 230653 ; http://n2t.net/addgene:230653 ; RRID:Addgene_230653)
