[The description below was written by a language model from this plasmid's Addgene catalogue record and pLannotate feature annotations shown in this document.]
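Description:
AiP1430 - pAAV-AiE2141m-minBG-SYFP2-WPRE3-BGHpA is an AAV transfer plasmid built on a pAAV2 backbone, about 4.6 kb in the sequenced record, intended for packaging recombinant adeno-associated virus that reports enhancer activity in the brain. In bacteria it is maintained by a high-copy ColE1/pUC-type origin and selected with ampicillin through the β-lactamase gene and its native promoter. An f1 phage origin and short remnants of pBR322 bom and rop sequences are also present in the backbone. The recombination-reduced growth strain listed in the record fits the usual need to keep the AAV2 inverted terminal repeats intact. One ITR is annotated in full downstream of the cassette, while the upstream one is detected only as two short fragments, which may reflect annotation or sequencing limits in this highly structured region rather than a real truncation.

Between the ITRs, the AiE2141m enhancer sits upstream of a minimal beta-globin promoter (minBG). Neither element is called by the automated annotation, but they presumably occupy the unannotated stretch between the left ITR and the reporter. The minimal promoter has little activity on its own, so transcription depends largely on the enhancer, which is meant to restrict expression to particular brain cell populations. The record does not state which populations. The payload is SYFP2, a rapidly maturing monomeric yellow fluorescent protein derived from Aequorea victoria. It is followed by WPRE3, a shortened woodchuck hepatitis virus posttranscriptional element that boosts transcript expression and is annotated here as two WPRE fragments, and by the bovine growth hormone polyadenylation signal. The construct belongs to a collection of enhancer AAVs for genetic access to cortical cell types and serves to label the cells in which the enhancer is active.
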