Features (pLannotate 1.2.2; 14 found; start..end, strand, type, name):
    162..750     +  rep_origin     ori: high-copy-number ColE1/pMB1/pBR322/pUC origin of replication
    823..850     +  repeat_region  AAV2 ITR (fragment): inverted terminal repeat of adeno-associated virus serotype 2 inverted
    879..906     +  repeat_region  AAV2 ITR (fragment): inverted terminal repeat of adeno-associated virus serotype 2 inverted
   1411..2127    +  CDS            SYFP2: SYFP2 is a basic (constitutively fluorescent) yellow fluorescent protein published in 2006, derived from Aequorea victoria. It is reported to be a very rapidly-maturing monomer with moderate acid sensitivity.
   2167..2324    +  misc_feature   WPRE (fragment): woodchuck hepatitis virus posttranscriptional regulatory element
   2330..2410    +  misc_feature   WPRE (fragment): woodchuck hepatitis virus posttranscriptional regulatory element
   2427..2538    +  polyA_signal   bGH poly(A) signal: bovine growth hormone polyadenylation signal
   2656..2796    +  repeat_region  AAV2 ITR: inverted terminal repeat of adeno-associated virus serotype 2 inverted
   2801..2852    -  misc_feature   bom (fragment): basis of mobility region from pBR322
   2871..3326    +  rep_origin     f1 ori (sequence partly withheld): f1 bacteriophage origin of replication; arrow indicates direction of (+) strand synthesis
   3327..3376    -  misc_feature   bom (fragment): basis of mobility region from pBR322
   3478..3513    -  CDS            rop (fragment): Rop protein, which maintains plasmids at low copy number; rop
   3608..3712    +  promoter       AmpR promoter: bla
   3713..4573    +  CDS            AmpR: β-lactamase; bla; confers resistance to ampicillin, carbenicillin, and related antibiotics
>Addgene plasmid #230653 | AiP1430 - pAAV-AiE2141m-minBG-SYFP2-WPRE3-BGHpA | addgene full sequence | sequence record 466260 | Addgene NGS Result
CAAGTTTACTCATATATACTTTAGATTGATTTAAAACTTCATTTTTAATTTAAAAGGATCTAGGTGAAGA
TCCTTTTTGATAATCTCATGACCAAAATCCCTTAACGTGAGTTTTCGTTCCACTGAGCGTCAGACCCCGT
AGAAAAGATCAAAGGATCTTCTTGAGATCCTTTTTTTCTGCGCGTAATCTGCTGCTTGCAAACAAAAAAA
CCACCGCTACCAGCGGTGGTTTGTTTGCCGGATCAAGAGCTACCAACTCTTTTTCCGAAGGTAACTGGCT
TCAGCAGAGCGCAGATACCAAATACTGTTCTTCTAGTGTAGCCGTAGTTAGGCCACCACTTCAAGAACTC
TGTAGCACCGCCTACATACCTCGCTCTGCTAATCCTGTTACCAGTGGCTGCTGCCAGTGGCGATAAGTCG
TGTCTTACCGGGTTGGACTCAAGACGATAGTTACCGGATAAGGCGCAGCGGTCGGGCTGAACGGGGGGTT
CGTGCACACAGCCCAGCTTGGAGCGAACGACCTACACCGAACTGAGATACCTACAGCGTGAGCTATGAGA
AAGCGCCACGCTTCCCGAAGGGAGAAAGGCGGACAGGTATCCGGTAAGCGGCAGGGTCGGAACAGGAGAG
CGCACGAGGGAGCTTCCAGGGGGAAACGCCTGGTATCTTTATAGTCCTGTCGGGTTTCGCCACCTCTGAC
TTGAGCGTCGATTTTTGTGATGCTCGTCAGGGGGGCGGAGCCTATGGAAAAACGCCAGCAACGCGGCCTT
TTTACGGTTCCTGGCCTTTTGCTGGCCTTTTGCTCACATGTCCTGCAGGCAGCTGCGCGCTCGCTCGCTC
ACTGAGGCCGCCCGGGCGTCGGGCGACCTTTGGTCGCCCGGCCTCAGTGAGCGAGCGAGCGCGCAGAGAG
GGAGTGGCCAACTCCATCACTAGGGGTTCCTGCGGCCGCACGCGTTGTAAGAGTAATAATCGCCGGCGAG
GGAGACACACACAGACACACACACACAGAGAGAGAGAGAGAGAGAGAGAGACAGACAGACAGACAGACAG
ACTGACTGACTGACTGACTGAGGGAGCAGCTGGAGCTCAAGCCCCAGCTCATGTGGAAGTATCCAAGCTG
CTGTTCCTCGTTTGGTTTTGGCATGAAGCACTGTAGTGTAGTAGTGGAAAGAATGGAAGCGATGCACTCT
TCTGTTACATCTAACCACTACATTAAAAATGGATATCCTGATACCTGACCCGAGGCTTGACACAAAACAG
ACTCACTTTACAAGCACTGCAGGAAATCTCAGAAAAGTGGAGACGCCGGCGGAGCTCGGGCTGGGCATAA
AAGTCAGGGCAGAGCCATCTATTGCTTACATTTGCTTCTGGGATCCAGATCTTTCGAAGCTAGCGCTACC
GGTCGCCACCATGGTGAGCAAGGGCGAGGAGCTGTTCACCGGGGTGGTGCCCATCCTGGTCGAGCTGGAC
GGCGACGTAAACGGCCACAAGTTCAGCGTGTCCGGCGAGGGCGAGGGCGATGCCACCTACGGCAAGCTGA
CCCTGAAGCTGATCTGCACCACCGGCAAGCTGCCCGTGCCCTGGCCCACCCTCGTGACCACCCTGGGCTA
CGGCGTGCAGTGCTTCGCCCGCTACCCCGACCACATGAAGCAGCACGACTTCTTCAAGTCCGCCATGCCC
GAAGGCTACGTCCAGGAGCGCACCATCTTCTTCAAGGACGACGGCAACTACAAGACCCGCGCCGAGGTGA
AGTTCGAGGGCGACACCCTGGTGAACCGCATCGAGCTGAAGGGCATCGACTTCAAGGAGGACGGCAACAT
CCTGGGGCACAAGCTGGAGTACAACTACAACAGCCACAACGTCTATATCACCGCCGACAAGCAGAAGAAC
GGCATCAAGGCCAACTTCAAGATCCGCCACAACATCGAGGACGGCGGCGTGCAGCTCGCCGACCACTACC
AGCAGAACACCCCCATCGGCGACGGCCCCGTGCTGCTGCCCGACAACCACTACCTGAGCTACCAGTCCAA
GCTGAGCAAAGACCCCAACGAGAAGCGCGATCACATGGTCCTGCTGGAGTTCGTGACCGCCGCCGGGATC
ACTCTCGGCATGGACGAGCTGTACAAGTAAGTCGACGGCGCGCCGCGGCCGCGAATTCGATATCATAATC
AACCTCTGGATTACAAAATTTGTGAAAGATTGACTGGTATTCTTAACTATGTTGCTCCTTTTACGCTATG
TGGATACGCTGCTTTAATGCCTTTGTATCATGCTATTGCTTCCCGTATGGCTTTCATTTTCTCCTCCTTG
TATAAATCCTGGTTAGTTCTTGCCACGGCGGAACTCATCGCCGCCTGCCTTGCCCGCTGCTGGACAGGGG
CTCGGCTGTTGGGCACTGACAATTCCGTGGCTCGAGAGATCTTCGACTGTGCCTTCTAGTTGCCAGCCAT
CTGTTGTTTGCCCCTCCCCCGTGCCTTCCTTGACCCTGGAAGGTGCCACTCCCACTGTCCTTTCCTAATA
AAATGAGGAAATTGCATCGCATTGTCTGAGTAGGTGTCATTCTATTCTGGGGGGTGGGGTGGGGCAGGAC
AGCAAGGGGGAGGATTGGGAAGACAATAGCAGGCATGAGATCTCACGTGCGGACCGAGCGGCCGCAGGAA
CCCCTAGTGATGGAGTTGGCCACTCCCTCTCTGCGCGCTCGCTCGCTCACTGAGGCCGGGCGACCAAAGG
TCGCCCGACGCCCGGGCTTTGCCCGGGCGGCCTCAGTGAGCGAGCGAGCGCGCAGCTGCCTGCAGGGGCG
CCTGATGCGGTATTTTCTCCTTACGCATCTGTGCGGTATTTCACACCGCATA
[95 nt withheld, positions 2853-2947]
T
[46 nt withheld, positions 2949-2994]
C
[141 nt withheld, positions 2996-3136]
CCTTTGACGTTGGAGTCCACGTTCTTT
[37 nt withheld, positions 3164-3200]
ACTCTATCTCGGGCTATTCTTTTGATTTATAAGGGATTTTGCCGATTTCGGTCTATTGGTTAAAAAATGA
GCTGATTTAACAAAAATTTAACGCGAATTTTAACAAAATATTAACGTTTACAATTTTATGGTGCACTCTC
AGTACAATCTGCTCTGATGCCGCATAGTTAAGCCAGCCCCGACACCCGCCAACACCCGCTGACGCGCCCT
GACGGGCTTGTCTGCTCCCGGCATCCGCTTACAGACAAGCTGTGACCGTCTCCGGGAGCTGCATGTGTCA
GAGGTTTTCACCGTCATCACCGAAACGCGCGAGACGAAAGGGCCTCGTGATACGCCTATTTTTATAGGTT
AATGTCATGATAATAATGGTTTCTTAGACGTCAGGTGGCACTTTTCGGGGAAATGTGCGCGGAACCCCTA
TTTGTTTATTTTTCTAAATACATTCAAATATGTATCCGCTCATGAGACAATAACCCTGATAAATGCTTCA
ATAATATTGAAAAAGGAAGAGTATGAGTATTCAACATTTCCGTGTCGCCCTTATTCCCTTTTTTGCGGCA
TTTTGCCTTCCTGTTTTTGCTCACCCAGAAACGCTGGTGAAAGTAAAAGATGCTGAAGATCAGTTGGGTG
CACGAGTGGGTTACATCGAACTGGATCTCAACAGCGGTAAGATCCTTGAGAGTTTTCGCCCCGAAGAACG
TTTTCCAATGATGAGCACTTTTAAAGTTCTGCTATGTGGCGCGGTATTATCCCGTATTGACGCCGGGCAA
GAGCAACTCGGTCGCCGCATACACTATTCTCAGAATGACTTGGTTGAGTACTCACCAGTCACAGAAAAGC
ATCTTACGGATGGCATGACAGTAAGAGAATTATGCAGTGCTGCCATAACCATGAGTGATAACACTGCGGC
CAACTTACTTCTGACAACGATCGGAGGACCGAAGGAGCTAACCGCTTTTTTGCACAACATGGGGGATCAT
GTAACTCGCCTTGATCGTTGGGAACCGGAGCTGAATGAAGCCATACCAAACGACGAGCGTGACACCACGA
TGCCTGTAGCAATGGCAACAACGTTGCGCAAACTATTAACTGGCGAACTACTTACTCTAGCTTCCCGGCA
ACAATTAATAGACTGGATGGAGGCGGATAAAGTTGCAGGACCACTTCTGCGCTCGGCCCTTCCGGCTGGC
TGGTTTATTGCTGATAAATCTGGAGCCGGTGAGCGTGGGTCTCGCGGTATCATTGCAGCACTGGGGCCAG
ATGGTAAGCCCTCCCGTATCGTAGTTATCTACACGACGGGGAGTCAGGCAACTATGGATGAACGAAATAG
ACAGATCGCTGAGATAGGTGCCTCACTGATTAAGCATTGGTAACTGTCAGAC
